Addgene plasmid #236495: pAPInt-Dendra2-Hyg
Purpose: Plasmid for deleting or C-terminally tagging endogenous genes with Dendra2 and selection on Hyg.
Depositing lab: Daniel Lew. Depositing organization: Massachusetts Institute of Technology. Publication: Optimized vectors for genetic engineering of Aureobasidium pullulans. Colarusso AV, Williams AM, Gladfelter AS, Wirshing ACE, Lew DJ. Mol Biol Cell. 2025 Jun 1;36(6):mr5. doi: 10.1091/mbc.E25-02-0059. Epub 2025 Apr 9. PubMed 40202829.
Backbone
  Vector backbone: pFA6A
  Vector type: Yeast Expression
  Selectable markers: Hygromycin
Growth in bacteria
  Bacterial resistance: Ampicillin, 100 μg/mL
  Growth temperature: 37°C
  Growth strain: DH5alpha
  Copy number: High Copy
Gene/Insert
  Gene/Insert name: Dendra2
  Species: Aureobasidium pullulans
  Mutation: Codon optimized for A. pullulans
  Cloning method: Gibson Cloning
Terms and licenses: Academic/Nonprofit Terms; Industry Terms: Not Available to Industry
How to cite: pAPInt-Dendra2-Hyg was a gift from Daniel Lew (Addgene plasmid # 236495 ; http://n2t.net/addgene:236495 ; RRID:Addgene_236495)
