[The description below was written by a language model from this plasmid's Addgene catalogue record and pLannotate feature annotations shown in this document.]
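Description:
pAPInt-Dendra2-Hyg is a 5.0 kb integration-template plasmid built on the pFA6a backbone and designed for genome engineering of the polymorphic black yeast Aureobasidium pullulans. It is maintained in E. coli as a high-copy plasmid through a ColE1/pUC-type origin and selected with ampicillin via the bla gene and its native promoter. No fungal replication origin is annotated, consistent with a plasmid that serves as a source of a cassette for chromosomal integration rather than as an episomal expression vector. Short lacI, rop and bom fragments, along with flanking T7 and SP6 promoters, are remnants of the parental cloning backbone.

The payload follows the familiar pFA6a modular layout. A Dendra2 coding sequence, codon optimized for A. pullulans, is followed by the S. cerevisiae ADH1 terminator and has no annotated promoter of its own, so expression depends on in-frame fusion to the 3′ end of a target gene and on that gene's endogenous promoter. Downstream in the same orientation lies a hygromycin phosphotransferase marker ending in the Ashbya gossypii TEF terminator. A gap of roughly 400 bp between the ADH1 terminator and the HygR gene presumably holds the marker's promoter, but its identity is not annotated or stated in the record.

According to the record, the cassette is used either to tag endogenous genes at the C-terminus with Dendra2 or to delete genes outright, with transformants selected on hygromycin. Dendra2 is a green-to-red photoconvertible fluorescent protein, which makes tagged strains suitable for tracking a marked subpopulation of a protein over time as well as for ordinary localization imaging.
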