Features (pLannotate 1.2.2; 12 found; start..end, strand, type, name):
      1..589     +  rep_origin     ori: high-copy-number ColE1/pMB1/pBR322/pUC origin of replication
    772..825     +  CDS            lacI (fragment): lac repressor; lacI; The lac repressor binds to the lac operator to inhibit transcription in E. coli. This inhibition can be relieved by adding lactose or isopropyl-β-D-thiogalactopyranoside (IPTG).
    847..865     +  promoter       T7 promoter: promoter for bacteriophage T7 RNA polymerase
    909..1106    -  terminator     TEF terminator: Ashbya gossypii TEF terminator
   1113..2134    -  CDS            HygR (fragment): aminoglycoside phosphotransferase from E. coli; aph(4)-Ia; confers resistance to hygromycin
   2549..2736    -  terminator     ADH1 terminator: S. cerevisiae ADH1; transcription terminator for the S. cerevisiae alcohol dehydrogenase 1 (ADH1) gene
   2757..3446    -  CDS            Dendra2: Dendra2 is a photoconvertible green fluorescent protein published in 2006, derived from Dendronephthya sp.. It has high acid sensitivity.
   3516..3534    -  promoter       SP6 promoter: promoter for bacteriophage SP6 RNA polymerase
   3597..3648    -  misc_feature   bom (fragment): basis of mobility region from pBR322
   3750..3785    -  CDS            rop (fragment): Rop protein, which maintains plasmids at low copy number; rop
   3880..3984    +  promoter       AmpR promoter: bla
   3985..4845    +  CDS            AmpR: β-lactamase; bla; confers resistance to ampicillin, carbenicillin, and related antibiotics
>Addgene plasmid #236495 | pAPInt-Dendra2-Hyg | addgene full sequence | sequence record 468385 | Addgene NGS Result
TTGAGATCCTTTTTTTCTGCGCGTAATCTGCTGCTTGCAAACAAAAAAACCACCGCTACCAGCGGTGGTT
TGTTTGCCGGATCAAGAGCTACCAACTCTTTTTCCGAAGGTAACTGGCTTCAGCAGAGCGCAGATACCAA
ATACTGTTCTTCTAGTGTAGCCGTAGTTAGGCCACCACTTCAAGAACTCTGTAGCACCGCCTACATACCT
CGCTCTGCTAATCCTGTTACCAGTGGCTGCTGCCAGTGGCGATAAGTCGTGTCTTACCGGGTTGGACTCA
AGACGATAGTTACCGGATAAGGCGCAGCGGTCGGGCTGAACGGGGGGTTCGTGCACACAGCCCAGCTTGG
AGCGAACGACCTACACCGAACTGAGATACCTACAGCGTGAGCTATGAGAAAGCGCCACGCTTCCCGAAGG
GAGAAAGGCGGACAGGTATCCGGTAAGCGGCAGGGTCGGAACAGGAGAGCGCACGAGGGAGCTTCCAGGG
GGAAACGCCTGGTATCTTTATAGTCCTGTCGGGTTTCGCCACCTCTGACTTGAGCGTCGATTTTTGTGAT
GCTCGTCAGGGGGGCGGAGCCTATGGAAAAACGCCAGCAACGCGGCCTTTTTACGGTTCCTGGCCTTTTG
CTGGCCTTTTGCTCACATGTTCTTTCCTGCGTTATCCCCTGATTCTGTGGATAACCGTATTACCGCCTTT
GAGTGAGCTGATACCGCTCGCCGCAGCCGAACGACCGAGCGCAGCGAGTCAGTGAGCGAGGAAGCGGAAG
AGCGCCCAATACGCAAACCGCCTCTCCCCGCGCGTTGGCCGATTCATTAATGCAGGTTAACCTGGCTTAT
CGAAATTAATACGACTCACTATAGGGAGACCGGCAGATCCGCGGCCGCATAGGCCACTAGTGGATCTGCA
GTATAGCGACCAGCATTCACATACGATTGACGCATGATATTACTTTCTGCGCACTTAACTTCGCATCTGG
GCAGATGATGTCGAGGCGAAAAAAAATATAAATCACGCTAACATTTGATTAAAATAGAACAACTACAATA
TAAAAAAACTATACAAATGACAAGTTCTTGAAAACAAGAATCTTTTTATTGTCAGTACTGATTATTCCTT
TGCCCTCGGACGAGTGCTGGGGCGTCGGTTTCCACTATCGGCGAGTACTTCTACACAGCCATCGGTCCAG
ACGGCCGCGCTTCTGCGGGCGATTTGTGTACGCCCGACAGTCCCGGCTCCGGATCGGACGATTGCGTCGC
ATCGACCCTGCGCCCAAGCTGCATCATCGAAATTGCCGTCAACCAAGCTCTGATAGAGTTGGTCAAGACC
AATGCGGAGCATATACGCCCGGAGCCGCGGCGATCCTGCAAGCTCCGGATGCCTCCGCTCGAAGTAGCGC
GTCTGCTGCTCCATACAAGCCAACCACGGCCTCCAGAAGAAGATGTTGGCGACCTCGTATTGGGAATCCC
CGAACATCGCCTCGCTCCAGTCAATGACCGCTGTTATGCGGCCATTGTCCGTCAGGACATTGTTGGAGCC
GAAATCCGCGTGCACGAGGTGCCGGACTTCGGGGCAGTCCTCGGCCCAAAGCATCAGCTCATCGAGAGCC
TGCGCGACGGACGCACTGACGGTGTCGTCCATCACAGTTTGCCAGTGATACACATGGGGATCAGCAATCG
CGCATATGAAATCACGCCATGTAGTGTATTGACCGATTCCTTGCGGTCCGAATGGGCCGAACCCGCTCGT
CTGGCTAAGATCGGCCGCAGCGATCGCATCCATGGCCTCCGCGACCGGCTGCAGAACAGCGGGCAGTTCG
GTTTCAGGCAGGTCTTGCAACGTGACACCCTGTGCACGGCGGGAGATGCAATAGGTCAGGCTCTCGCTGA
ATTCCCCAATGTCAAGCACTTCCGGAATCGGGAGCGCGGCCGATGCAAAGTGCCGATAAACATAACGATC
TTTGTAGAAACCATCGGCGCAGCTATTTACCCGCAGGACATATCCACGCCCTCCTACATCGAAGCTGAAA
GCACGAGATTCTTCGCCCTCCGAGAGCTGCATCAGGTCGGAGACGCTGTCGAACTTTTCGATCAGAAACT
TCTCGACAGACGTCGCGGTGAGTTCAGGCTTTTTACCCATGAATTCTGCTGTGTAAGGTGTGCGTGAGAG
AGAGGGTCGTGAGTGAGTCTTGAAGAGAAACGTCAAAGCTTGAAGCGTAGCAGAATACGGAAAACGACTT
GGGGGAATGGCGAGGAGCGTCGCCTTTTATGCTCCAAGCGGAGACGATGAGGCCGATATTACAGTGGCTT
AGTAGCGTGTACAATATTTCCATAAAAGGCTACATGGTGAGTTTTTCACGTGACCGTAATTAGTCCCAAT
TAGGCTTTATTGTATATTGCTACTAAGCATCGTTAAATGACCTGCTCGAAGCTTCGTCTATAAAAGGCGG
GCGTGTGTGCGCTTCCCCCGCTACGTCTTTTTCACAAACACTTTGCGACTTGACCAAGACCTTTCACCCG
CACCACCCTGTTATCCCTAGCGGATCTGCCGGTAGAGGTGTGGTCAATAAGAGCGACCTCATACTATACC
TGAGAAAGCAACCTGACCTACAGGAAAGAGTTACTCAAGAATAAGAATTTTCGTTTTAAAACCTAAGAGT
CACTTTAAAATTTGTATACACTTATTTTTTTTATAACTTATTTAATAATAAAAATCATAAATCATAAGAA
ATTCGCTTATTTAGAAGTGGCGCTCACCAGACTTGAGAAGGGAGAGGAGAGTAGCGGGCGACGGCGTGCT
CGTAGAGCTTGACCTTGTTGTAGTCAGAGTCGTTGCCGAGGATCTCGATGCGGTGGTCGACGAAGTGGGC
GTCAGGGAGTTGGACGACCTTCTTGGCCTTGTAGGTGGTCTTGAAGTCGCAGAGGTAGTGGCCGCCGCCC
TCGAGGAGGAGGGCCATGTTGATGTTGCCGACGAGGAGGCCGTCGCGGACGTGGAGCTTCTCGGTAGAAG
GCTCCCACTTGAGGGTCTTCTTTTGCATGACAGGGCCGTTAGGAGGGAAGTTGGTGCCCTTGAAGCGGAC
GTTTTGGAAGAAGCAGTCGCCCTCGAGAGAGATGTCAGAGCGGATGGTGCAGATGCCCTTGTCCTCGAAG
GTCATGGTGCGCTCCCAAGAGTAGCCCTCAGGGAAAGATTGCTTGAAGTAGTCAGGGATGTCCTCAGGGT
ACTTGGTGAAGACGCGGTTGCCGTAGTGGACGGCGGTGGTGAGGATGTCGTAAGAGAAAGGGAGAGGGGC
GCCCTCCTTGACGGTGAGGTTGGCGGTTTGGGTGCCCTCGTAAGGCTTGCCCTTGCCCTCGCCCTCGATG
ACGAAGGCGTGGCCGTTGACGTTGCCCTCCATGTGGACCTTGACGCGCATGTCCTCCTTGATGAGGTTGA
TGCCAGGGGTGTTCATAGAACCAGAACCAGCACCGTCACCGATCCGTCGACCTGCAGCGTACGAAGCTTC
AGCTGGCGGCCGCGTTCTATAGTGTCACCTAAATCGTATGTGTATGATACATAAGGTTATGTATTAATTG
TAGCCGCGTTCTAACGACAATATGTCCATATGGTGCACTCTCAGTACAATCTGCTCTGATGCCGCATAGT
TAAGCCAGCCCCGACACCCGCCAACACCCGCTGACGCGCCCTGACGGGCTTGTCTGCTCCCGGCATCCGC
TTACAGACAAGCTGTGACCGTCTCCGGGAGCTGCATGTGTCAGAGGTTTTCACCGTCATCACCGAAACGC
GCGAGACGAAAGGGCCTCGTGATACGCCTATTTTTATAGGTTAATGTCATGATAATAATGGTTTCTTAGA
CGTCAGGTGGCACTTTTCGGGGAAATGTGCGCGGAACCCCTATTTGTTTATTTTTCTAAATACATTCAAA
TATGTATCCGCTCATGAGACAATAACCCTGATAAATGCTTCAATAATATTGAAAAAGGAAGAGTATGAGT
ATTCAACATTTCCGTGTCGCCCTTATTCCCTTTTTTGCGGCATTTTGCCTTCCTGTTTTTGCTCACCCAG
AAACGCTGGTGAAAGTAAAAGATGCTGAAGATCAGTTGGGTGCACGAGTGGGTTACATCGAACTGGATCT
CAACAGCGGTAAGATCCTTGAGAGTTTTCGCCCCGAAGAACGTTTTCCAATGATGAGCACTTTTAAAGTT
CTGCTATGTGGCGCGGTATTATCCCGTATTGACGCCGGGCAAGAGCAACTCGGTCGCCGCATACACTATT
CTCAGAATGACTTGGTTGAGTACTCACCAGTCACAGAAAAGCATCTTACGGATGGCATGACAGTAAGAGA
ATTATGCAGTGCTGCCATAACCATGAGTGATAACACTGCGGCCAACTTACTTCTGACAACGATCGGAGGA
CCGAAGGAGCTAACCGCTTTTTTGCACAACATGGGGGATCATGTAACTCGCCTTGATCGTTGGGAACCGG
AGCTGAATGAAGCCATACCAAACGACGAGCGTGACACCACGATGCCTGTAGCAATGGCAACAACGTTGCG
CAAACTATTAACTGGCGAACTACTTACTCTAGCTTCCCGGCAACAATTAATAGACTGGATGGAGGCGGAT
AAAGTTGCAGGACCACTTCTGCGCTCGGCCCTTCCGGCTGGCTGGTTTATTGCTGATAAATCTGGAGCCG
GTGAGCGTGGGTCTCGCGGTATCATTGCAGCACTGGGGCCAGATGGTAAGCCCTCCCGTATCGTAGTTAT
CTACACGACGGGGAGTCAGGCAACTATGGATGAACGAAATAGACAGATCGCTGAGATAGGTGCCTCACTG
ATTAAGCATTGGTAACTGTCAGACCAAGTTTACTCATATATACTTTAGATTGATTTAAAACTTCATTTTT
AATTTAAAAGGATCTAGGTGAAGATCCTTTTTGATAATCTCATGACCAAAATCCCTTAACGTGAGTTTTC
GTTCCACTGAGCGTCAGACCCCGTAGAAAAGATCAAAGGATCTTC
